Addgene plasmid #233064: pCDNA3.1-SP-ALFA-lk-HiBiT-lk-ADGRL3-lk-HiBiT
Purpose: Expresses mouse ADGRL3 (UniProt Q80TS3-3). An N-terminal AFLA-tag (SRLEEELRRRLTE) and HiBiT tag (VSGWRLFKKIS) follow the endogenous ADGRL3 signal peptide. Also includes a C-terminal HiBiT tag.
Depositing lab: Jonathan Javitch. Depositing organization: Columbia University. Publication: N-terminal fragment shedding contributes to signaling of the full-length adhesion receptor ADGRL3. Perry-Hauser NA, Du Rand JR, Lee KH, Shi L, Javitch JA. J Biol Chem. 2025 Jan 9:108174. doi: 10.1016/j.jbc.2025.108174. PubMed 39798870.
Backbone
  Vector backbone: pCDNA3.1
  Backbone size w/o insert (bp): 5248
  Total vector size (bp): 10165
  Vector type: Mammalian Expression
Growth in bacteria
  Bacterial resistance: Ampicillin, 100 μg/mL
  Growth temperature: 30°C
  Growth strain: DH5alpha
  Copy number: Unknown
Gene/Insert
  Gene/Insert name: ADGRL3 (alt names: LPHN3; Latrophilin-3)
  Species: M. musculus (mouse)
  Insert size (bp): 4572
  Entrez Gene: Adgrl3 (a.k.a. 5430402I23Rik, CIRL-3, D130075K09Rik, Gm1379, LEC3, Lphn3, mKIAA0768)
  Tag / fusion protein: ALFA (N terminal on insert); HiBiT (N terminal on insert)
  Cloning method: Gibson Cloning
  Sequencing primers: 5′ CMVf; 3′ BGHrev
Terms and licenses: Academic/Nonprofit Terms; Industry Terms: Not Available to Industry
Depositor comments: Depositor recommends using NEB Stable cells if experiencing issues with DH5 alpha.
How to cite: pCDNA3.1-SP-ALFA-lk-HiBiT-lk-ADGRL3-lk-HiBiT was a gift from Jonathan Javitch (Addgene plasmid # 233064 ; http://n2t.net/addgene:233064 ; RRID:Addgene_233064)
