[The description below was written by a language model from this plasmid's Addgene catalogue record and pLannotate feature annotations shown in this document.]
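Description:
pCDNA3.1-SP-ALFA-lk-HiBiT-lk-ADGRL3-lk-HiBiT is a roughly 10.2 kb mammalian expression plasmid built on the pCDNA3.1 backbone and carrying mouse ADGRL3 (latrophilin-3, LPHN3), an adhesion G protein-coupled receptor. The open reading frame sits downstream of the human CMV immediate-early enhancer and promoter and is terminated by the bovine growth hormone polyadenylation signal. A T7 promoter lies just upstream of the coding sequence. In bacteria the plasmid replicates from a high-copy ColE1/pUC-type origin and is selected with ampicillin through the β-lactamase gene, and an f1 origin is also present. A neomycin/kanamycin phosphotransferase gene driven by the SV40 early promoter and followed by the SV40 poly(A) signal allows G418 selection of transfected mammalian cells. The short lac, lacI, ble, bom and HIV-1 LTR matches in the automated annotation are fragments and appear to be backbone remnants rather than functional parts.

The receptor is engineered with tags at both ends. The endogenous ADGRL3 signal peptide is kept at the extreme N-terminus, followed by an ALFA epitope tag, a linker, a HiBiT tag and another linker before the mature receptor sequence. A second HiBiT tag is joined to the C-terminus through a linker, although the catalogue tag field lists only the N-terminal tags. ALFA is a small epitope recognised by a high-affinity nanobody. HiBiT is an 11-residue peptide that complements LgBiT to reconstitute NanoLuc luciferase, giving a luminescent readout of the tagged protein. Tagging both termini should in principle allow the extracellular N-terminal fragment and the membrane-embedded C-terminal fragment to be tracked, in keeping with the associated study of how N-terminal fragment shedding contributes to signalling by full-length ADGRL3. The depositor notes that an alternative, more stable E. coli strain may help if propagation in DH5alpha is problematic.
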