Features (pLannotate 1.2.2; 20 found; start..end, strand, type, name):
     72..296     +  polyA_signal   bGH poly(A) signal: bovine growth hormone polyadenylation signal
    300..321     +  promoter       SV40 promoter (fragment): SV40 enhancer and early promoter
    342..770     +  rep_origin     f1 ori (sequence partly withheld): f1 bacteriophage origin of replication; arrow indicates direction of (+) strand synthesis
    784..1113    +  promoter       SV40 promoter: SV40 enhancer and early promoter
   1180..1971    +  CDS            neo: KKA2_KLEPN - Also known as kan, nptII. Experimental evidence at protein level: Swiss-Prot protein existence level 1. Resistance to kanamycin, neomycin, paromomycin, ribostamycin, butirosin and gentamicin B. From Klebsiella pneumoniae.
   1995..2153    +  CDS            ble (fragment): BLE_KLEPN - Experimental evidence at protein level: Swiss-Prot protein existence level 1. Binding protein with a strong affinity to the bleomycin family of antibiotics. Binds to CL990; an antimitotic-antibiotic compound. From Klebsiella pneumoniae.
   2148..2269    +  polyA_signal   SV40 poly(A) signal: SV40 polyadenylation signal
   2342..2358    -  protein_bind   lac operator: The lac repressor binds to the lac operator to inhibit transcription in E. coli. This inhibition can be relieved by adding lactose or isopropyl-β-D-thiogalactopyranoside (IPTG). lac repressor encoded by lacI
   2366..2396    -  promoter       lac promoter: promoter for the E. coli lac operon
   2411..2432    -  protein_bind   CAP binding site: CAP binding activates transcription in the presence of cAMP. E. coli catabolite activator protein
   2445..2537    -  CDS            lacI (fragment): lac repressor; lacI; The lac repressor binds to the lac operator to inhibit transcription in E. coli. This inhibition can be relieved by adding lactose or isopropyl-β-D-thiogalactopyranoside (IPTG).
   2720..3308    -  rep_origin     ori: high-copy-number ColE1/pMB1/pBR322/pUC origin of replication
   3479..4339    -  CDS            AmpR: β-lactamase; bla; confers resistance to ampicillin, carbenicillin, and related antibiotics
   4340..4444    -  promoter       AmpR promoter: bla
   4503..4555    -  misc_feature   bom (fragment): basis of mobility region from pBR322
   4710..5089    +  enhancer       CMV enhancer: human cytomegalovirus immediate early enhancer
   5090..5293    +  promoter       CMV promoter: human cytomegalovirus (CMV) immediate early promoter
   5289..5322    +  LTR            5' LTR (truncated) (fragment): truncated 5' long terminal repeat (LTR) from HIV-1
   5338..5356    +  promoter       T7 promoter: promoter for bacteriophage T7 RNA polymerase
   5390..10120   +  CDS            Adgrl3: AGRL3_MOUSE - Also known as Kiaa0768 From Mus musculus (Mouse).
>Addgene plasmid #233064 | pCDNA3.1-SP-ALFA-lk-HiBiT-lk-ADGRL3-lk-HiBiT | addgene full sequence | sequence record 464574 | Addgene NGS Result
CTGCAGATATCCAGCACAGTGGCGGCCGCTCGAGTCTAGAGGGCCCGTTTAAACCCGCTGATCAGCCTCG
ACTGTGCCTTCTAGTTGCCAGCCATCTGTTGTTTGCCCCTCCCCCGTGCCTTCCTTGACCCTGGAAGGTG
CCACTCCCACTGTCCTTTCCTAATAAAATGAGGAAATTGCATCGCATTGTCTGAGTAGGTGTCATTCTAT
TCTGGGGGGTGGGGTGGGGCAGGACAGCAAGGGGGAGGATTGGGAAGACAATAGCAGGCATGCTGGGGAT
GCGGTGGGCTCTATGGCTTCTGAGGCGGAAAGAACCAGCTGGGGCTCTAGGGGGTATCCCC
[124 nt withheld, positions 342-465]
C
[91 nt withheld, positions 467-557]
A
[49 nt withheld, positions 559-607]
CCTTTGACGTTGGAGTCCACGTTCTTT
[37 nt withheld, positions 635-671]
ACCCTATCTCGGTCTATTCTTTTGATTTATAAGGGATTTTGCCGATTTCGGCCTATTGGTTAAAAAATGA
GCTGATTTAACAAAAATTTAACGCGAATTAATTCTGTGGAATGTGTGTCAGTTAGGGTGTGGAAAGTCCC
CAGGCTCCCCAGCAGGCAGAAGTATGCAAAGCATGCATCTCAATTAGTCAGCAACCAGGTGTGGAAAGTC
CCCAGGCTCCCCAGCAGGCAGAAGTATGCAAAGCATGCATCTCAATTAGTCAGCAACCATAGTCCCGCCC
CTAACTCCGCCCATCCCGCCCCTAACTCCGCCCAGTTCCGCCCATTCTCCGCCCCATGGCTGACTAATTT
TTTTTATTTATGCAGAGGCCGAGGCCGCCTCTGCCTCTGAGCTATTCCAGAAGTAGTGAGGAGGCTTTTT
TGGAGGCCTAGGCTTTTGCAAAAAGCTCCCGGGAGCTTGTATATCCATTTTCGGATCTGATCAAGAGACA
GGATGAGGATCGTTTCGCATGATTGAACAAGATGGATTGCACGCAGGTTCTCCGGCCGCTTGGGTGGAGA
GGCTATTCGGCTATGACTGGGCACAACAGACAATCGGCTGCTCTGATGCCGCCGTGTTCCGGCTGTCAGC
GCAGGGGCGCCCGGTTCTTTTTGTCAAGACCGACCTGTCCGGTGCCCTGAATGAACTGCAGGACGAGGCA
GCGCGGCTATCGTGGCTGGCCACGACGGGCGTTCCTTGCGCAGCTGTGCTCGACGTTGTCACTGAAGCGG
GAAGGGACTGGCTGCTATTGGGCGAAGTGCCGGGGCAGGATCTCCTGTCATCTCACCTTGCTCCTGCCGA
GAAAGTATCCATCATGGCTGATGCAATGCGGCGGCTGCATACGCTTGATCCGGCTACCTGCCCATTCGAC
CACCAAGCGAAACATCGCATCGAGCGAGCACGTACTCGGATGGAAGCCGGTCTTGTCGATCAGGATGATC
TGGACGAAGAGCATCAGGGGCTCGCGCCAGCCGAACTGTTCGCCAGGCTCAAGGCGCGCATGCCCGACGG
CGAGGATCTCGTCGTGACCCATGGCGATGCCTGCTTGCCGAATATCATGGTGGAAAATGGCCGCTTTTCT
GGATTCATCGACTGTGGCCGGCTGGGTGTGGCGGACCGCTATCAGGACATAGCGTTGGCTACCCGTGATA
TTGCTGAAGAGCTTGGCGGCGAATGGGCTGACCGCTTCCTCGTGCTTTACGGTATCGCCGCTCCCGATTC
GCAGCGCATCGCCTTCTATCGCCTTCTTGACGAGTTCTTCTGAGCGGGACTCTGGGGTTCGAAATGACCG
ACCAAGCGACGCCCAACCTGCCATCACGAGATTTCGATTCCACCGCCGCCTTCTATGAAAGGTTGGGCTT
CGGAATCGTTTTCCGGGACGCCGGCTGGATGATCCTCCAGCGCGGGGATCTCATGCTGGAGTTCTTCGCC
CACCCCAACTTGTTTATTGCAGCTTATAATGGTTACAAATAAAGCAATAGCATCACAAATTTCACAAATA
AAGCATTTTTTTCACTGCATTCTAGTTGTGGTTTGTCCAAACTCATCAATGTATCTTATCATGTCTGTAT
ACCGTCGACCTCTAGCTAGAGCTTGGCGTAATCATGGTCATAGCTGTTTCCTGTGTGAAATTGTTATCCG
CTCACAATTCCACACAACATACGAGCCGGAAGCATAAAGTGTAAAGCCTGGGGTGCCTAATGAGTGAGCT
AACTCACATTAATTGCGTTGCGCTCACTGCCCGCTTTCCAGTCGGGAAACCTGTCGTGCCAGCTGCATTA
ATGAATCGGCCAACGCGCGGGGAGAGGCGGTTTGCGTATTGGGCGCTCTTCCGCTTCCTCGCTCACTGAC
TCGCTGCGCTCGGTCGTTCGGCTGCGGCGAGCGGTATCAGCTCACTCAAAGGCGGTAATACGGTTATCCA
CAGAATCAGGGGATAACGCAGGAAAGAACATGTGAGCAAAAGGCCAGCAAAAGGCCAGGAACCGTAAAAA
GGCCGCGTTGCTGGCGTTTTTCCATAGGCTCCGCCCCCCTGACGAGCATCACAAAAATCGACGCTCAAGT
CAGAGGTGGCGAAACCCGACAGGACTATAAAGATACCAGGCGTTTCCCCCTGGAAGCTCCCTCGTGCGCT
CTCCTGTTCCGACCCTGCCGCTTACCGGATACCTGTCCGCCTTTCTCCCTTCGGGAAGCGTGGCGCTTTC
TCATAGCTCACGCTGTAGGTATCTCAGTTCGGTGTAGGTCGTTCGCTCCAAGCTGGGCTGTGTGCACGAA
CCCCCCGTTCAGCCCGACCGCTGCGCCTTATCCGGTAACTATCGTCTTGAGTCCAACCCGGTAAGACACG
ACTTATCGCCACTGGCAGCAGCCACTGGTAACAGGATTAGCAGAGCGAGGTATGTAGGCGGTGCTACAGA
GTTCTTGAAGTGGTGGCCTAACTACGGCTACACTAGAAGAACAGTATTTGGTATCTGCGCTCTGCTGAAG
CCAGTTACCTTCGGAAAAAGAGTTGGTAGCTCTTGATCCGGCAAACAAACCACCGCTGGTAGCGGTGGTT
TTTTTGTTTGCAAGCAGCAGATTACGCGCAGAAAAAAAGGATCTCAAGAAGATCCTTTGATCTTTTCTAC
GGGGTCTGACGCTCAGTGGAACGAAAACTCACGTTAAGGGATTTTGGTCATGAGATTATCAAAAAGGATC
TTCACCTAGATCCTTTTAAATTAAAAATGAAGTTTTAAATCAATCTAAAGTATATATGAGTAAACTTGGT
CTGACAGTTACCAATGCTTAATCAGTGAGGCACCTATCTCAGCGATCTGTCTATTTCGTTCATCCATAGT
TGCCTGACTCCCCGTCGTGTAGATAACTACGATACGGGAGGGCTTACCATCTGGCCCCAGTGCTGCAATG
ATACCGCGAGACCCACGCTCACCGGCTCCAGATTTATCAGCAATAAACCAGCCAGCCGGAAGGGCCGAGC
GCAGAAGTGGTCCTGCAACTTTATCCGCCTCCATCCAGTCTATTAATTGTTGCCGGGAAGCTAGAGTAAG
TAGTTCGCCAGTTAATAGTTTGCGCAACGTTGTTGCCATTGCTACAGGCATCGTGGTGTCACGCTCGTCG
TTTGGTATGGCTTCATTCAGCTCCGGTTCCCAACGATCAAGGCGAGTTACATGATCCCCCATGTTGTGCA
AAAAAGCGGTTAGCTCCTTCGGTCCTCCGATCGTTGTCAGAAGTAAGTTGGCCGCAGTGTTATCACTCAT
GGTTATGGCAGCACTGCATAATTCTCTTACTGTCATGCCATCCGTAAGATGCTTTTCTGTGACTGGTGAG
TACTCAACCAAGTCATTCTGAGAATAGTGTATGCGGCGACCGAGTTGCTCTTGCCCGGCGTCAATACGGG
ATAATACCGCGCCACATAGCAGAACTTTAAAAGTGCTCATCATTGGAAAACGTTCTTCGGGGCGAAAACT
CTCAAGGATCTTACCGCTGTTGAGATCCAGTTCGATGTAACCCACTCGTGCACCCAACTGATCTTCAGCA
TCTTTTACTTTCACCAGCGTTTCTGGGTGAGCAAAAACAGGAAGGCAAAATGCCGCAAAAAAGGGAATAA
GGGCGACACGGAAATGTTGAATACTCATACTCTTCCTTTTTCAATATTATTGAAGCATTTATCAGGGTTA
TTGTCTCATGAGCGGATACATATTTGAATGTATTTAGAAAAATAAACAAATAGGGGTTCCGCGCACATTT
CCCCGAAAAGTGCCACCTGACGTCGACGGATCGGGAGATCTCCCGATCCCCTATGGTGCACTCTCAGTAC
AATCTGCTCTGATGCCGCATAGTTAAGCCAGTATCTGCTCCCTGCTTGTGTGTTGGAGGTCGCTGAGTAG
TGCGCGAGCAAAATTTAAGCTACAACAAGGCAAGGCTTGACCGACAATTGCATGAAGAATCTGCTTAGGG
TTAGGCGTTTTGCGCTGCTTCGCGATGTACGGGCCAGATATACGCGTTGACATTGATTATTGACTAGTTA
TTAATAGTAATCAATTACGGGGTCATTAGTTCATAGCCCATATATGGAGTTCCGCGTTACATAACTTACG
GTAAATGGCCCGCCTGGCTGACCGCCCAACGACCCCCGCCCATTGACGTCAATAATGACGTATGTTCCCA
TAGTAACGCCAATAGGGACTTTCCATTGACGTCAATGGGTGGAGTATTTACGGTAAACTGCCCACTTGGC
AGTACATCAAGTGTATCATATGCCAAGTACGCCCCCTATTGACGTCAATGACGGTAAATGGCCCGCCTGG
CATTATGCCCAGTACATGACCTTATGGGACTTTCCTACTTGGCAGTACATCTACGTATTAGTCATCGCTA
TTACCATGGTGATGCGGTTTTGGCAGTACATCAATGGGCGTGGATAGCGGTTTGACTCACGGGGATTTCC
AAGTCTCCACCCCATTGACGTCAATGGGAGTTTGTTTTGGCACCAAAATCAACGGGACTTTCCAAAATGT
CGTAACAACTCCGCCCCATTGACGCAAATGGGCGGTAGGCGTGTACGGTGGGAGGTCTATATAAGCAGAG
CTCTCTGGCTAACTAGAGAACCCACTGCTTACTGGCTTATCGAAATTAATACGACTCACTATAGGGAGAC
CCAAGCTGGCTAGCGTTTAAACTTAGCCATGTGGCCACCACAGCTACTCATCCTCACGATGCTTTTAGCA
CCTGTAGTTCATGGTCCAAGCAGACTGGAGGAGGAGCTGAGAAGAAGACTGACCGAGCCAGGCAGCAGCG
GCGTGAGCGGCTGGCGGCTGTTCAAGAAGATTAGCGGCAGCAGCGGCGGCAAGCACAATGAGAGACATCC
AGCCCTCGCTGCTCCACTGCGACACGCTGAGCGCAGCCCAGGAGGCGCTCTCCCTCCCAGACATCTCCTT
CAGCAGCCAGCGGCAGAGCGCTCAACGGCTCATCGAGGACAGGGGCCACGCGGAGCTGCCAGAGGAGTCC
GTGGACCAGGTGCCCCAGGAGCACAGATTGCAGCCCAAGCTTTCAGCCGCGCCCCAATTCCCATGGCAGT
GGTCCGCAGAGAGCTCTCCTGTGAGAGCTACCCCATTGAGCTCCGTTGTCCGGGCACAGACGTCATCATG
ATCGAGAGCGCCAACTACGGGAGGACCGATGACAAGATCTGTGACTCGGACCCTGCTCAGATGGAGAACA
TTCGGTGTTATCTGCCAGATGCCTATAAGATTATGTCTCAAAGATGCAATAACAGAACCCAGTGTGCAGT
GGTGGCAGGTCCTGATGTATTTCCAGACCCATGTCCGGGAACATATAAATACCTTGAAGTGCAGTATGAA
TGTGTCCCTTATAAAGTGGAACAAAAAGTTTTTCTTTGTCCTGGACTGCTAAAAGGAGTGTACCAGAGTG
AACACTTGTTTGAATCTGACCACCAATCTGGGGCATGGTGCAAGGACCCTCTACAGGCTTCTGACAAGAT
TTACTATATGCCCTGGACTCCCTACAGAACTGACACCCTGACAGAGTATTCGTCCAAAGATGACTTCATT
GCTGGAAGGCCAACAACTACCTACAAGCTCCCTCACAGAGTGGATGGCACTGGATTTGTAGTATACGATG
GTGCCCTCTTCTTCAACAAGGAGCGGACAAGGAACATTGTAAAGTTTGATTTGAGGACTAGGATAAAGAG
TGGAGAGGCAATCATAGCAAATGCTAATTACCATGACACCTCCCCATACCGATGGGGTGGCAAGTCCGAC
ATAGACTTGGCAGTGGATGAAAATGGATTATGGGTAATCTATGCAACAGAACAGAACAATGGCAAGATTG
TCATTAGCCAGTTGAACCCTTACACCCTACGGATTGAGGGGACATGGGACACTGCCTATGATAAAAGGTC
AGCTTCCAATGCATTCATGATTTGTGGGATTCTGTATGTGGTCAAATCTGTATATGAGGATGATGACAAC
GAGGCCACCGGTAATAAGATTGACTACATTTACAACACTGACCAAAGCAAGGATAGCTTGGTGGATGTAC
CCTTTCCCAACTCTTACCAGTACATAGCAGCTGTGGATTACAATCCCAGGGACAATCTGCTCTATGTGTG
GAATAACTACCACGTTGTGAAATACTCTTTGGACTTCGGGCCTCTGGATAGTAGATCAGGGCCGGTACAT
CATGGACAAGTCTCCTACATCTCTCCACCAATTCACCTCGACTCTGAACTAGAAAGGCCCCCTGTCAGAG
GGATTTCTACCACAGGATCCCTGGGTATGGGAAGCACGACCACCAGCACCACCCTCCGGACCACAACCTG
GAACATAGGCAGGAGTACCACCGCATCCTTGCCGGGCAGAAGAAACCGCAGTACCAGCACGCCATCCCCC
GCGGTAGAGGTGCTGGATGACGTCACCACACACCTGCCCTCGGCAGCCTCCCAAATCCCAGCTATGGAAG
AGAGCTGCGAGGCTGTGGAAGCCCGAGAAATCATGTGGTTTAAGACCAGACAGGGGCAGGTAGCAAAGCA
GCCATGCCCAGCAGGAACCATAGGTGTATCAACTTACCTATGTCTTGCTCCTGATGGAATATGGGACCCC
CAAGGACCAGATCTCAGCAACTGCTCTTCTCCTTGGGTCAATCACATAACACAGAAGCTGAAATCCGGAG
AAACAGCTGCCAATATTGCCAGAGAGCTAGCAGAACAGACAAGAAATCACTTGAACGCTGGGGACATCAC
CTACTCTGTCCGTGCCATGGACCAGCTGGTTGGCCTCTTGGATGTCCAGCTCAGGAATTTGACACCAGGG
GGAAAAGACAGCGCAGCCCGCAGCTTGAACAAGCTTCAGAAAAGAGAGCGCTCTTGCAGAGCCTATGTCC
AGGCGATGGTGGAGACAGTTAACAACCTCCTTCAGCCACAAGCTTTGAATGCCTGGAGAGACCTGACGAC
AAGTGATCAACTGCGTGCGGCCACCATGTTGCTTGACACTGTGGAGGAGAGCGCTTTCGTGTTAGCTGAT
AACCTTTTGAAGACCGACATTGTCAGGGAGAATACAGACAATATTCAGTTAGAAGTTGCAAGACTGAGCA
CGGAAGGAAACCTAGAAGATCTAAAATTCCCAGAGAACATGGGCCACGGAAGTACCATCCAGCTCTCAGC
AAACACATTAAAGCAAAATGGCCGGAATGGAGAGATTAGAGTGGCTTTTGTCCTGTATAATAACCTGGGT
CCTTATTTGTCTACGGAGAATGCCAGTATGAAGTTGGGCACAGAAGCTATGTCCACAAATCACTCGGTTA
TCGTCAATTCCCCTGTTATTACAGCAGCAATAAATAAGGAATTCAGTAATAAAGTGTATTTGGCTGATCC
TGTGGTATTTACTGTTAAACACATCAAGCAGTCAGAAGAAAATTTCAACCCTAACTGTTCATTTTGGAGC
TATTCCAAGCGCACAATGACAGGTTATTGGTCAACACAAGGCTGTCGACTCCTGACAACCAACAAGACAC
ATACTACATGCTCCTGTAACCACCTCACCAACTTTGCAGTATTGATGGCACATGTGGAAGTTAAGCACAG
CGATGCAGTCCACGATCTTCTTCTGGATGTGATCACGTGGGTTGGCATCTTGCTGTCCCTTGTCTGTCTC
CTGATTTGCATCTTCACATTCTGCTTCTTCCGGGGACTCCAGAGTGACCGCAACACCATTCACAAGAACC
TCTGCATCAGCCTGTTCGTGGCAGAACTGCTCTTCCTGATTGGAATCAACAGAACCGACCAACCAATTGC
CTGTGCAGTGTTCGCGGCTCTTTTGCATTTCTTCTTCTTGGCGGCCTTCACCTGGATGTTTCTAGAAGGG
GTGCAGCTGTATATCATGCTGGTGGAGGTCTTTGAGAGCGAGCATTCCCGTAGGAAGTACTTTTATCTGG
TCGGCTATGGGATGCCCGCGCTCATCGTGGCCGTTTCTGCGGCCGTCGACTACAGGAGCTACGGAACAGA
CAAAGTATGTTGGCTTCGCCTTGACACCTACTTCATTTGGAGTTTTATAGGACCGGCGACCTTGATAATT
ATGCTGAATGTCATCTTCCTTGGGATTGCTTTATACAAAATGTTTCACCATACTGCCATACTGAAACCTG
AATCAGGCTGTCTTGACAATATCAACTATGAGGATAACAGACCCTTCATCAAGTCATGGGTTATAGGTGC
AATAGCTCTGCTCTGCCTGTTAGGATTGACCTGGGCCTTTGGACTCATGTATATTAATGAAAGCACAGTC
ATCATGGCGTATCTCTTCACCATTTTCAATTCTCTACAGGGAATGTTTATATTCATTTTCCACTGTGTTC
TACAGAAGAAGGTACGGAAAGAGTATGGGAAATGCCTCCGCACGCATTGCTGTAGTGGGAAAAGCACGGA
GAGTTCGATTGGCTCAGGGAAAACATCTGGTTCTCGAACTCCAGGACGGTACTCCACAGGCTCGCAGAGC
CGGATTCGGAGAATGTGGAATGACACTGTCCGAAAGCAGTCAGAGTCGTCCTTCATCACCGGAGACATAA
ACAGCTCAGCATCGCTCAACAGAGAGCCCTACAGAGAGACAAAGGGGCTTCTGAACAATGCCAGGGATAC
AAGTGTCATGGATACTCTACCACTGAATGGTAACCATGGCAACAGTTACAGCATTGCTGGCGGCGAATAC
CTGAGCAACTGTGTGCAAATTATAGACCGTGGCTATAACCACAACGAGACCGCCCTAGAGAAAAAGATCC
TAAAGGAACTCACTTCCAACTATATCCCTTCATACCTGAACAACCACGAGCGCTCCAGCGAACAGAACCG
GAATATGATGAACAAACTGGTGAACAACTTAGGCAGCGGGAGTGAAGATGACGCCATCGTCCTGGATGAC
GCCGCGTCCTTTAACCACGAGGAGAGTCTGGGCCTGGAACTCATTCACGAGGAATCCGATGCTCCCTTGC
TGCCCCCGAGGGTTTACTCCACGGATAACCACCAGCCACACCATTACAGCAGGAGGCGGTTCCCCCAGGA
CCACAGCGAGAGCTTCTTCCCTCTGCTAACCGACGAGCACACAGAAGACCTGCAGTCACCGCACAGGGAC
TCTCTGTACACCAGCATGCCAGCCCTGGCCGGCGTGCCCGCTGCAGACAGTGTGACCACCAGCACCCAGA
CCGAAGCCGCAGCGGCCAAGGGTGGTGACGCCGAAGATGTTTACTACAAAAGCATGCCAAACCTGGGCTC
CAGAAACCACGTGCACCCGCTGCACGCCTACTACCAGCTGGGGCGCGGCAGCAGCGACGGATTCATAGTT
CCTCCTAACAAAGATGGGGCCTCTCCGGAGGGGACTTCCAAAGGACCCGCGCACTTGGTCACTAGTCTAG
GCAGCAGCGGCGTGAGCGGCTGGCGGCTGTTCAAGAAGATTAGCTAA
